>Addgene plasmid #125911 | 95_pAAV-ProA28-CatCh-GFP-WPRE | addgene full sequence | sequence record 257142 | Addgene NGS Result
CCTGCAGGCAGCTGCGCGCTCGCTCGCTCACTGAGGCCGCCCGGGCGTCGGGCGACCTTTGGTCGCCCGG
CCTCAGTGAGCGAGCGAGCGCGCAGAGAGGGAGTGGCCAACTCCATCACTAGGGGTTCCTGCGGCCGCAC
GCGTCCTGGAAGGGAGTATTCTGCTAGCATATACACCTCTATTTTCTCTGCCTTATAATTGTTTATGGCA
CTTAGCATCTGGCATCTCATGTATGAACCAATTTGGTCAGCATTGTCTTCTCTCAACACCTCTAGAAAGC
TTTAGGAGAAGAAGACTGTGTGCCAAAGAATGAATATTTTAGGAAAAAAAAATCAGGACTCTTTCCTTTC
TTCCTTCCACTAACGTTGCAATCCTACTGTAGGAAGACTACTATAGTGAGACGTCAGAGGCACAAAGAAC
TTATTAAATGGTCCTATAAATCTAAACCACAAAATTAAAAACATTTTTTTTTCAGGGCAGGTGAGGTCAA
AGGCCTTGTAGATGCTGAATTCAGGTTAGAAGTCTTAAAAATAAGATCAAGATTTTGAAGCTGGCACACA
CAACCTCTTAGTCAAGTGCTCAGTGCAGCAGGGTATCAAGCTATCTCGTCACTTAGCTGACTATTGAAGA
CTTTTGAGATGCACTGAGTCTAACACAAGTGGGAGGAGGGGTGGACACTGGTGCACACCAATTTAGTTTC
CACAAACCAGTCATTAGTGCCTATGACATCTTCAGGTGCATGCAGCTCGGGACATTTTCCTCTCGTGGGT
AGTCGTTGGGGACTGCAGTGGAGACAGAGAAAGCAGGCCTAAAGAAGTGACGTTCACAATCTATATTTGA
CTTGTTCTATATTTGCATTGCTGCTGGGGAAAGGTCCAGTGGAAAATGCGTGCTGTTCTAAATATATCCT
CTCTATACCTGCTAGATTTGGATTGAAGCCTTAGGGGGCGGGGCACTGCTCAAGAGATCACCTCCAGAGA
AGCATTTGGACTGGATTGTGTATCAGGTGTACCTACTGCAGACTGAGAAGGCTTGGGATCCAGTGGAAGG
GTGACTTGGGTGTCACTCTGATGCTATTTCCTTCCTTATTCTGGGGCTCTGAGAGTGGCAGCTCAGAACA
CTGTCATAAACGCTGGGACATATCTTCCAGCTCTAAGGTAGTTGAGACTCAGCCTGCTGCGTTTGTTTGT
TTGTTTTTAACGTCAGGTTCCCTGTTTATGAGATCATTTCGCTGGCGCTCTACTTCGGGCATTTCAGTGT
TTTGTTTTCTTTCTATTGGGTGTATGAGGTGGGGGTGGGTGTTATTATAGCTTCCCAGGAAAGAGAGTAT
TTCATTCAGCATGCTTAACTGAGTTAAGCGCAGGCGTTCATAAATATTTATGAATGAGTGTATGCTAGGG
TGAGTGACTTAACGGGTGAATGGACGAGATGCTTTAGAGTCCGTTGAGGGCTGTGAGGATCCGCTGTGGC
TAATTTACCTCCGTAAGGGAGTTTACTTTCTCTTTTTTTCTGTACAGTCTGTTCAGGTTTCCACCTCGGC
TTAAGGGTGAAGGAAGCAGAGCAAGAGCTCACTGGTCTCTGAAACTCACCTCTGCTGGGCGGGAACGCGC
CCGGGAGGTGGGAGGGGGGAAAAGGGGCGGGCCGCTAAAGCAGTAGGGCGGGGCCACAGCTCAGAGGCGC
GGTCAGAGGTTCTAAGAAGGCGGAGCTGTATGCCGGAGGGCGGGGCCAAGGGTGTGAGTCAGAGGGCGGG
GTAACAGGAGATTCCGGGAGGGAGGAGCCGCAGGCCAGACTGCGGAAGAGTCTTAGGAGGGCGGGGCCAA
AACGGCTGCCGTATGGATGAGGCCGCAAGGTAGAAGGGCGTGGCCTCCAGGGAGGTCCCGTGGGAGGGAC
TGCAAGTGCTAGCTAGTGGGGCTCGGGACCCACGCGGGAGGGTGGGATAGCAAGAACGCTAGGAGGGCGG
AGTTTCATGCGGTGGGGCGGGGTCCTAGCACCGAAGGGCGGGGCCTCGGGTGCGCGCGGGTTGGGCGGGC
CTGGCGCGGCTCCCGGGCACAATGGCCTGAGCGGCCCGCAGAGCGTGAGATCCACCCTGTTCGGGCCGCC
CGGCTCACCGAGCCCTCTCTCTCACGGCGCGCCGGCGTCGGGCCAGATCCGCCACCATGGATTATGGAGG
CGCCCTGAGTGCCGTTGGGCGCGAGCTGCTATTTGTAACGAACCCAGTAGTCGTCAATGGCTCTGTACTT
GTGCCTGAGGACCAGTGTTACTGCGCGGGCTGGATTGAGTCGCGTGGCACAAACGGTGCCCAAACGGCGT
CGAACGTGCTGCAATGGCTTGCTGCTGGCTTCTCCATCCTACTGCTTATGTTTTACGCCTACCAAACATG
GAAGTCAACCTGCGGCTGGGAGGAGATCTATGTGTGCGCTATCGAGATGGTCAAGGTGATTCTCGAGTTC
TTCTTCGAGTTTAAGAACCCGTCCATGCTGTATCTAGCCACAGGCCACCGCGTCCAGTGGTTGCGTTACG
CCGAGTGGCTTCTCACCTGCCCGGTCATTTGCATTCACCTGTCAAACCTGACGGGCTTGTCCAACGACTA
CAGCAGGCGCACCATGGGTCTGCTTGTGTCTGATATTGGCACAATTGTGTGGGGCGCCACTTCCGCCATG
GCCACCGGATACGTCAAGGTCATCTTCTTCTGCCTGGGTCTGTGTTATGGTGCTAACACGTTCTTTCACG
CTGCCAAGGCCTACATCGAGGGTTACCACACCGTGCCGAAGGGCCGGTGTCGCCAGGTGGTGACTGGCAT
GGCTTGGCTCTTCTTCGTATCATGGGGTATGTTCCCCATCCTGTTCATCCTCGGCCCCGAGGGCTTCGGC
GTCCTGAGCGTGTACGGCTCCACCGTCGGCCACACCATCATTGACCTGATGTCGAAGAACTGCTGGGGTC
TGCTCGGCCACTACCTGCGCGTGCTGATCCACGAGCATATCCTCATCCACGGCGACATTCGCAAGACCAC
CAAATTGAACATTGGTGGCACTGAGATTGAGGTCGAGACGCTGGTGGAGGACGAGGCCGAGGCTGGCGCG
GTACCCATGGTGAGCAAGGGCGAGGAGCTGTTCACCGGGGTGGTGCCCATCCTGGTCGAGCTGGACGGCG
ACGTAAACGGCCACAAGTTCAGCGTGTCCGGCGAGGGCGAGGGCGATGCCACCTACGGCAAGCTGACCCT
GAAGTTCATCTGCACCACCGGCAAGCTGCCCGTGCCCTGGCCCACCCTCGTGACCACCCTGACCTACGGC
GTGCAGTGCTTCAGCCGCTACCCCGACCACATGAAGCAGCACGACTTCTTCAAGTCCGCCATGCCCGAAG
GCTACGTCCAGGAGCGCACCATCTTCTTCAAGGACGACGGCAACTACAAGACCCGCGCCGAGGTGAAGTT
CGAGGGCGACACCCTGGTGAACCGCATCGAGCTGAAGGGCATCGACTTCAAGGAGGACGGCAACATCCTG
GGGCACAAGCTGGAGTACAACTACAACAGCCACAACGTCTATATCATGGCCGACAAGCAGAAGAACGGCA
TCAAGGTGAACTTCAAGATCCGCCACAACATCGAGGACGGCAGCGTGCAGCTCGCCGACCACTACCAGCA
GAACACCCCCATCGGCGACGGCCCCGTGCTGCTGCCCGACAACCACTACCTGAGCACCCAGTCCGCCCTG
AGCAAAGACCCCAACGAGAAGCGCGATCACATGGTCCTGCTGGAGTTCGTGACCGCCGCCGGGATCACTC
TCGGCATGGACGAGCTGTACAAGTGATAAGAATTCGATATCAAGCTTATCGATAATCAACCTCTGGATTA
CAAAATTTGTGAAAGATTGACTGGTATTCTTAACTATGTTGCTCCTTTTACGCTATGTGGATACGCTGCT
TTAATGCCTTTGTATCATGCTATTGCTTCCCGTATGGCTTTCATTTTCTCCTCCTTGTATAAATCCTGGT
TGCTGTCTCTTTATGAGGAGTTGTGGCCCGTTGTCAGGCAACGTGGCGTGGTGTGCACTGTGTTTGCTGA
CGCAACCCCCACTGGTTGGGGCATTGCCACCACCTGTCAGCTCCTTTCCGGGACTTTCGCTTTCCCCCTC
CCTATTGCCACGGCGGAACTCATCGCCGCCTGCCTTGCCCGCTGCTGGACAGGGGCTCGGCTGTTGGGCA
CTGACAATTCCGTGGTGTTGTCGGGGAAATCATCGTCCTTTCCTTGGCTGCTCGCCTATGTTGCCACCTG
GATTCTGCGCGGGACGTCCTTCTGCTACGTCCCTTCGGCCCTCAATCCAGCGGACCTTCCTTCCCGCGGC
CTGCTGCCGGCTCTGCGGCCTCTTCCGCGTCTTCGCCTTCGCCCTCAGACGAGTCGGATCTCCCTTTGGG
CCGCCTCCCCGCATCGATACCGAGCGCTGCTCGAGAGATCTACGGGTGGCATCCCTGTGACCCCTCCCCA
GTGCCTCTCCTGGCCCTGGAAGTTGCCACTCCAGTGCCCACCAGCCTTGTCCTAATAAAATTAAGTTGCA
TCATTTTGTCTGACTAGGTGTCCTTCTATAATATTATGGGGTGGAGGGGGGTGGTATGGAGCAAGGGGCA
AGTTGGGAAGACAACCTGTAGGGCCTGCGGGGTCTATTGGGAACCAAGCTGGAGTGCAGTGGCACAATCT
TGGCTCACTGCAATCTCCGCCTCCTGGGTTCAAGCGATTCTCCTGCCTCAGCCTCCCGAGTTGTTGGGAT
TCCAGGCATGCATGACCAGGCTCAGCTAATTTTTGTTTTTTTGGTAGAGACGGGGTTTCACCATATTGGC
CAGGCTGGTCTCCAACTCCTAATCTCAGGTGATCTACCCACCTTGGCCTCCCAAATTGCTGGGATTACAG
GCGTGAACCACTGCTCCCTTCCCTGTCCTTCTGATTTTGTAGGTAACCACGTGCGGACCGAGCGGCCGCA
GGAACCCCTAGTGATGGAGTTGGCCACTCCCTCTCTGCGCGCTCGCTCGCTCACTGAGGCCGGGCGACCA
AAGGTCGCCCGACGCCCGGGCTTTGCCCGGGCGGCCTCAGTGAGCGAGCGAGCGCGCAGCTGCCTGCAGG
GGCGCCTGATGCGGTATTTTCTCCTTACGCATCTGTGCGGTATTTCACACCGCATA
[95 nt withheld, positions 5167-5261]
T
[46 nt withheld, positions 5263-5308]
C
[141 nt withheld, positions 5310-5450]
CCTTTGACGTTGGAGTCCACGTTCTTT
[37 nt withheld, positions 5478-5514]
ACTCTATCTCGGGCTATTCTTTTGATTTATAAGGGATTTTGCCGATTTCGGTCTATTGGTTAAAAAATGA
GCTGATTTAACAAAAATTTAACGCGAATTTTAACAAAATATTAACGTTTACAATTTTATGGTGCACTCTC
AGTACAATCTGCTCTGATGCCGCATAGTTAAGCCAGCCCCGACACCCGCCAACACCCGCTGACGCGCCCT
GACGGGCTTGTCTGCTCCCGGCATCCGCTTACAGACAAGCTGTGACCGTCTCCGGGAGCTGCATGTGTCA
GAGGTTTTCACCGTCATCACCGAAACGCGCGAGACGAAAGGGCCTCGTGATACGCCTATTTTTATAGGTT
AATGTCATGATAATAATGGTTTCTTAGACGTCAGGTGGCACTTTTCGGGGAAATGTGCGCGGAACCCCTA
TTTGTTTATTTTTCTAAATACATTCAAATATGTATCCGCTCATGAGACAATAACCCTGATAAATGCTTCA
ATAATATTGAAAAAGGAAGAGTATGAGTATTCAACATTTCCGTGTCGCCCTTATTCCCTTTTTTGCGGCA
TTTTGCCTTCCTGTTTTTGCTCACCCAGAAACGCTGGTGAAAGTAAAAGATGCTGAAGATCAGTTGGGTG
CACGAGTGGGTTACATCGAACTGGATCTCAACAGCGGTAAGATCCTTGAGAGTTTTCGCCCCGAAGAACG
TTTTCCAATGATGAGCACTTTTAAAGTTCTGCTATGTGGCGCGGTATTATCCCGTATTGACGCCGGGCAA
GAGCAACTCGGTCGCCGCATACACTATTCTCAGAATGACTTGGTTGAGTACTCACCAGTCACAGAAAAGC
ATCTTACGGATGGCATGACAGTAAGAGAATTATGCAGTGCTGCCATAACCATGAGTGATAACACTGCGGC
CAACTTACTTCTGACAACGATCGGAGGACCGAAGGAGCTAACCGCTTTTTTGCACAACATGGGGGATCAT
GTAACTCGCCTTGATCGTTGGGAACCGGAGCTGAATGAAGCCATACCAAACGACGAGCGTGACACCACGA
TGCCTGTAGCAATGGCAACAACGTTGCGCAAACTATTAACTGGCGAACTACTTACTCTAGCTTCCCGGCA
ACAATTAATAGACTGGATGGAGGCGGATAAAGTTGCAGGACCACTTCTGCGCTCGGCCCTTCCGGCTGGC
TGGTTTATTGCTGATAAATCTGGAGCCGGTGAGCGTGGGTCTCGCGGTATCATTGCAGCACTGGGGCCAG
ATGGTAAGCCCTCCCGTATCGTAGTTATCTACACGACGGGGAGTCAGGCAACTATGGATGAACGAAATAG
ACAGATCGCTGAGATAGGTGCCTCACTGATTAAGCATTGGTAACTGTCAGACCAAGTTTACTCATATATA
CTTTAGATTGATTTAAAACTTCATTTTTAATTTAAAAGGATCTAGGTGAAGATCCTTTTTGATAATCTCA
TGACCAAAATCCCTTAACGTGAGTTTTCGTTCCACTGAGCGTCAGACCCCGTAGAAAAGATCAAAGGATC
TTCTTGAGATCCTTTTTTTCTGCGCGTAATCTGCTGCTTGCAAACAAAAAAACCACCGCTACCAGCGGTG
GTTTGTTTGCCGGATCAAGAGCTACCAACTCTTTTTCCGAAGGTAACTGGCTTCAGCAGAGCGCAGATAC
CAAATACTGTTCTTCTAGTGTAGCCGTAGTTAGGCCACCACTTCAAGAACTCTGTAGCACCGCCTACATA
CCTCGCTCTGCTAATCCTGTTACCAGTGGCTGCTGCCAGTGGCGATAAGTCGTGTCTTACCGGGTTGGAC
TCAAGACGATAGTTACCGGATAAGGCGCAGCGGTCGGGCTGAACGGGGGGTTCGTGCACACAGCCCAGCT
TGGAGCGAACGACCTACACCGAACTGAGATACCTACAGCGTGAGCTATGAGAAAGCGCCACGCTTCCCGA
AGGGAGAAAGGCGGACAGGTATCCGGTAAGCGGCAGGGTCGGAACAGGAGAGCGCACGAGGGAGCTTCCA
GGGGGAAACGCCTGGTATCTTTATAGTCCTGTCGGGTTTCGCCACCTCTGACTTGAGCGTCGATTTTTGT
GATGCTCGTCAGGGGGGCGGAGCCTATGGAAAAACGCCAGCAACGCGGCCTTTTTACGGTTCCTGGCCTT
TTGCTGGCCTTTTGCTCACATGT
Features (pLannotate 1.2.2; 15 found; start..end, strand, type, name):
     12..39      +  repeat_region  AAV2 ITR (fragment): inverted terminal repeat of adeno-associated virus serotype 2 inverted
     68..95      +  repeat_region  AAV2 ITR (fragment): inverted terminal repeat of adeno-associated virus serotype 2 inverted
   2157..3082    +  CDS            ChR2 (fragment): N-terminal fragment of channelrhodopsin-2 from the alga Chlamydomonas reinhardtii (Nagel et al., 2003) blue light-activated cation channel
   3087..3803    +  CDS            EGFP: EGFP is a basic (constitutively fluorescent) green fluorescent protein published in 1996, derived from Aequorea victoria. It is reported to be a rapidly-maturing weak dimer with moderate acid sensitivity.
   3810..3834    +  misc_feature   MCS (fragment): pBluescript multiple cloning site
   3834..4422    +  misc_feature   WPRE: woodchuck hepatitis virus posttranscriptional regulatory element
   4454..4930    +  polyA_signal   hGH poly(A) signal: human growth hormone polyadenylation signal
   4970..5110    +  repeat_region  AAV2 ITR: inverted terminal repeat of adeno-associated virus serotype 2 inverted
   5115..5166    -  misc_feature   bom (fragment): basis of mobility region from pBR322
   5185..5640    +  rep_origin     f1 ori (sequence partly withheld): f1 bacteriophage origin of replication; arrow indicates direction of (+) strand synthesis
   5641..5690    -  misc_feature   bom (fragment): basis of mobility region from pBR322
   5792..5827    -  CDS            rop (fragment): Rop protein, which maintains plasmids at low copy number; rop
   5922..6026    +  promoter       AmpR promoter: bla
   6027..6887    +  CDS            AmpR: β-lactamase; bla; confers resistance to ampicillin, carbenicillin, and related antibiotics
   7058..7646    +  rep_origin     ori: high-copy-number ColE1/pMB1/pBR322/pUC origin of replication
