[The description below was written by a language model from this plasmid's Addgene catalogue record and pLannotate feature annotations shown in this document.]
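Description:
95_pAAV-ProA28-CatCh-GFP-WPRE is an adeno-associated virus transfer plasmid built on a pAAV backbone and intended for packaging into recombinant AAV particles. It belongs to a series of synthetic-promoter AAV constructs designed to direct expression to particular neuronal and glial cell types in the retina of mice, non-human primates and humans. In bacteria it is maintained as a high-copy plasmid through a ColE1/pUC-type origin and selected with ampicillin via the β-lactamase gene and its native promoter. An f1 phage origin is also present in the backbone. The annotation finds a complete AAV2 inverted terminal repeat downstream of the expression cassette but only short ITR fragments at the upstream end. This may reflect the difficulty of sequencing or annotating these repeats rather than a true truncation. The recombination-reduced growth strain listed is consistent with the instability of ITRs.

Between the ITRs, the synthetic promoter ProA28 drives the payload. The promoter is not annotated in the feature table, but it presumably lies in the roughly 2 kb unannotated stretch between the left ITR fragments and the coding sequence. The insert is CatCh-GFP, which is the L132C variant of the channelrhodopsin-2 N-terminal fragment, a blue-light-gated cation channel from Chlamydomonas reinhardtii, followed closely by EGFP, consistent with the fusion the insert name indicates. Expressing cells would therefore be both light-excitable and fluorescently labelled. A WPRE downstream enhances transcript stability and expression, and a human growth hormone polyadenylation signal terminates the message. The construct can be used to assess which retinal cell types ProA28 targets and to optogenetically activate those cells. The record does not state which cell type ProA28 favours.
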