Addgene plasmid #125911: 95_pAAV-ProA28-CatCh-GFP-WPRE
Purpose: Targeting expression to neuronal and glial cell types in mice, non-human primates, and human retina
Depositing lab: Botond Roska. Depositing organization: Friedrich Miescher Institute for Biomedical Research. Publication: Targeting neuronal and glial cell types with synthetic promoter AAVs in mice, non-human primates and humans. Juttner J, Szabo A, Gross-Scherf B, Morikawa RK, Rompani SB, Hantz P, Szikra T, Esposti F, Cowan CS, Bharioke A, Patino-Alvarez CP, Keles O, Kusnyerik A, Azoulay T, Hartl D, Krebs AR, Schubeler D, Hajdu RI, Lukats A, Nemeth J, Nagy ZZ, Wu KC, Wu RH, Xiang L, Fang XL, Jin ZB, Goldblum D, Hasler PW, Scholl HPN, Krol J, Roska B. Nat Neurosci. 2019 Jul 8. pii: 10.1038/s41593-019-0431-2. doi: 10.1038/s41593-019-0431-2. PubMed 31285614.
Backbone
  Vector backbone: pAAV
  Vector type: AAV
Growth in bacteria
  Bacterial resistance: Ampicillin, 100 μg/mL
  Growth temperature: 37°C
  Growth strain: NEB Stable
  Copy number: High Copy
Gene/Insert
  Gene/Insert name: CatCh-GFP (alt name: ChR2(L132C)-EGFP)
  Species: Synthetic
  Promoter: ProA28
  Cloning method: Restriction Enzyme; 5′ cloning site Unknown (unknown if destroyed); 3′ cloning site Unknown (unknown if destroyed)
Terms and licenses: Academic/Nonprofit Terms; Industry Terms: Not Available to Industry
Depositor comments: Please visit https://www.biorxiv.org/content/early/2018/10/04/434720.full.pdf for BioRxiv preprint
How to cite: 95_pAAV-ProA28-CatCh-GFP-WPRE was a gift from Botond Roska (Addgene plasmid # 125911 ; http://n2t.net/addgene:125911 ; RRID:Addgene_125911)
